Addgene plasmid #148755: pcDNA3.1-MS2-HA-HsNot4_275-575-del400-428_AG
Purpose: Mammalian Expression of HsNot4_275-575-del400-428
Depositing lab: Elisa Izaurralde. Depositing organization: Max Planck Institute for Developmental Biology. Publication: A conserved CAF40-binding motif in metazoan NOT4 mediates association with the CCR4-NOT complex. Keskeny C, Raisch T, Sgromo A, Igreja C, Bhandari D, Weichenrieder O, Izaurralde E. Genes Dev. 2019 Feb 1;33(3-4):236-252. doi: 10.1101/gad.320952.118. Epub 2019 Jan 28. PubMed 30692204.
Backbone
  Vector backbone: Unknown
  Vector type: Mammalian Expression
Growth in bacteria
  Bacterial resistance: Ampicillin, 100 μg/mL
  Growth temperature: 37°C
  Growth strain: DH5alpha
  Copy number: High Copy
Gene/Insert
  Gene/Insert name: HsNot4_275-575-del400-428
  Species: H. sapiens (human)
  Entrez Gene: CNOT4 (a.k.a. CLONE243, NOT4, NOT4H)
  Cloning method: Unknown
Terms and licenses: Academic/Nonprofit Terms; Industry Terms: Not Available to Industry
Depositor comments: sequence given by variant 4 NCBI: NM_001190848.1 or Uniprot.: isoform 1 O95628-1 Plasmids from this collection were made available to the research community and donated after the lab closed. Please note that the sequence provided by the depositing laboratory may be theoretical/predicted or based on Sanger sequencing results. There may be discrepancies between sequencing results obtained by Addgene and the depositor sequence. If an Addgene verified sequence is not available, please contact before placing your order to request that our lab fully sequence the plasmid.
How to cite: pcDNA3.1-MS2-HA-HsNot4_275-575-del400-428_AG was a gift from Elisa Izaurralde (Addgene plasmid # 148755 ; http://n2t.net/addgene:148755 ; RRID:Addgene_148755)
