[The description below was written by a language model from this plasmid's Addgene catalogue record and pLannotate feature annotations shown in this document.]
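Description:
pcDNA3.1-MS2-HA-HsNot4_275-575-del400-428_AG is a 6.7 kb mammalian expression plasmid. The catalogue lists the backbone as unknown, but the name and the annotated features are consistent with a pcDNA3.1-type vector. It is propagated in E. coli through a high-copy ColE1/pUC-type origin with ampicillin selection (AmpR under its own bla promoter), and it also carries an f1 origin. An SV40 early promoter drives a neomycin/kanamycin phosphotransferase gene followed by an SV40 polyadenylation signal, a cassette that normally permits G418 selection of transfected mammalian cells. Several short annotations (HIV-1 LTR, ble, lacI and bom fragments) appear to be partial matches to backbone sequence rather than functional elements.

The expression cassette uses the human CMV immediate-early enhancer and promoter and ends in the bovine growth hormone poly(A) signal, with T7 and SP6 promoters flanking the insert. The open reading frame encodes the bacteriophage MS2 coat protein, then an HA epitope (annotated as a fragment of a 3xHA tag), then a fragment of human CNOT4 (NOT4), an E3 ubiquitin ligase. According to the name, the fragment covers residues 275–575 with an internal deletion of residues 400–428, numbered on isoform 1.

The MS2 coat protein binds a specific RNA stem-loop, so fusions of this kind are generally used to tether a protein to a reporter mRNA bearing MS2 binding sites, while the HA tag allows detection or immunoprecipitation. The record states only mammalian expression as the purpose. The associated publication concerns a CAF40-binding motif that links NOT4 to the CCR4-NOT complex, which suggests this is a deletion mutant for mapping that interaction, although the record does not say what the deleted segment contains. The depositor sequence may be theoretical rather than fully verified.
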