Features (pLannotate 1.2.2; 23 found; start..end, strand, type, name):
     28..80      -  misc_feature   bom (fragment): basis of mobility region from pBR322
    235..614     +  enhancer       CMV enhancer: human cytomegalovirus immediate early enhancer
    615..818     +  promoter       CMV promoter: human cytomegalovirus (CMV) immediate early promoter
    814..847     +  LTR            5' LTR (truncated) (fragment): truncated 5' long terminal repeat (LTR) from HIV-1
    863..881     +  promoter       T7 promoter: promoter for bacteriophage T7 RNA polymerase
    904..1290    +  CDS            MS2: bacteriophage MS2 coat protein binds to a specific stem-loop structure in the viral RNA (Peabody, 1993)
   1333..1359    +  CDS            3xHA (fragment): three tandem HA epitope tags
   1399..2214    +  CDS            CNOT4 (fragment): CNOT4_HUMAN - Also known as NOT4. Experimental evidence at protein level: Swiss-Prot protein existence level 1. Has E3 ubiquitin ligase activity, promoting ubiquitination and degradation of target proteins (PubMed:11823428, PubMed:22159038, PubMed:26575292). Involved in activation of the JAK/STAT pathway (PubMed:11823428, PubMed:22159038). Catalyzes ubiquitination of methylated RBM15 (PubMed:26575292). Plays a role in quality control of translation of mitochondrial outer membrane-localized mRNA (PubMed:29861391). As part of the PINK1-regulated signaling, upon mitochondria damage, ubiquitinates
   2240..2258    -  promoter       SP6 promoter: promoter for bacteriophage SP6 RNA polymerase
   2284..2508    +  polyA_signal   bGH poly(A) signal: bovine growth hormone polyadenylation signal
   2512..2533    +  promoter       SV40 promoter (fragment): SV40 enhancer and early promoter
   2554..2982    +  rep_origin     f1 ori (sequence partly withheld): f1 bacteriophage origin of replication; arrow indicates direction of (+) strand synthesis
   2996..3325    +  promoter       SV40 promoter: SV40 enhancer and early promoter
   3392..4183    +  CDS            neo: KKA2_KLEPN - Also known as kan, nptII. Experimental evidence at protein level: Swiss-Prot protein existence level 1. Resistance to kanamycin, neomycin, paromomycin, ribostamycin, butirosin and gentamicin B. From Klebsiella pneumoniae.
   4207..4365    +  CDS            ble (fragment): BLE_KLEPN - Experimental evidence at protein level: Swiss-Prot protein existence level 1. Binding protein with a strong affinity to the bleomycin family of antibiotics. Binds to CL990; an antimitotic-antibiotic compound. From Klebsiella pneumoniae.
   4360..4481    +  polyA_signal   SV40 poly(A) signal: SV40 polyadenylation signal
   4554..4570    -  protein_bind   lac operator: The lac repressor binds to the lac operator to inhibit transcription in E. coli. This inhibition can be relieved by adding lactose or isopropyl-β-D-thiogalactopyranoside (IPTG). lac repressor encoded by lacI
   4578..4608    -  promoter       lac promoter: promoter for the E. coli lac operon
   4623..4644    -  protein_bind   CAP binding site: CAP binding activates transcription in the presence of cAMP. E. coli catabolite activator protein
   4657..4749    -  CDS            lacI (fragment): lac repressor; lacI; The lac repressor binds to the lac operator to inhibit transcription in E. coli. This inhibition can be relieved by adding lactose or isopropyl-β-D-thiogalactopyranoside (IPTG).
   4932..5517    -  rep_origin     ori: high-copy-number ColE1/pMB1/pBR322/pUC origin of replication
   5688..6548    -  CDS            AmpR: β-lactamase; bla; confers resistance to ampicillin, carbenicillin, and related antibiotics
   6549..6653    -  promoter       AmpR promoter: bla
>Addgene plasmid #148755 | pcDNA3.1-MS2-HA-HsNot4_275-575-del400-428_AG | depositor full sequence | sequence record 291203 | Full Sequence
GACGGATCGGGAGATCTCCCGATCCCCTATGGTGCACTCTCAGTACAATCTGCTCTGATGCCGCATAGTT
AAGCCAGTATCTGCTCCCTGCTTGTGTGTTGGAGGTCGCTGAGTAGTGCGCGAGCAAAATTTAAGCTACA
ACAAGGCAAGGCTTGACCGACAATTGCATGAAGAATCTGCTTAGGGTTAGGCGTTTTGCGCTGCTTCGCG
ATGTACGGGCCAGATATACGCGTTGACATTGATTATTGACTAGTTATTAATAGTAATCAATTACGGGGTC
ATTAGTTCATAGCCCATATATGGAGTTCCGCGTTACATAACTTACGGTAAATGGCCCGCCTGGCTGACCG
CCCAACGACCCCCGCCCATTGACGTCAATAATGACGTATGTTCCCATAGTAACGCCAATAGGGACTTTCC
ATTGACGTCAATGGGTGGAGTATTTACGGTAAACTGCCCACTTGGCAGTACATCAAGTGTATCATATGCC
AAGTACGCCCCCTATTGACGTCAATGACGGTAAATGGCCCGCCTGGCATTATGCCCAGTACATGACCTTA
TGGGACTTTCCTACTTGGCAGTACATCTACGTATTAGTCATCGCTATTACCATGGTGATGCGGTTTTGGC
AGTACATCAATGGGCGTGGATAGCGGTTTGACTCACGGGGATTTCCAAGTCTCCACCCCATTGACGTCAA
TGGGAGTTTGTTTTGGCACCAAAATCAACGGGACTTTCCAAAATGTCGTAACAACTCCGCCCCATTGACG
CAAATGGGCGGTAGGCGTGTACGGTGGGAGGTCTATATAAGCAGAGCTCTCTGGCTAACTAGAGAACCCA
CTGCTTACTGGCTTATCGAAATTAATACGACTCACTATAGGGAGACCCAAGCTTGCCACCATGGCTTCTA
ACTTTACTCAGTTCGTTCTCGTCGACAATGGCGGAACTGGCGACGTGACTGTCGCCCCAAGCAACTTCGC
TAACGGGGTCGCTGAATGGATCAGCTCTAACTCGCGATCACAGGCTTACAAAGTAACCTGTAGCGTTCGT
CAGAGCTCTGCGCAGAATCGCAAATACACCATCAAAGTCGAGGTGCCTAAAGTGGCAACCCAGACTGTTG
GTGGTGAAGAGCTTCCTGTAGCCGGATGGAGATCTTACTTAAATATGGAACTAACCATTCCAATTTTCGC
CACGAATTCCGACTGCGAGCTTATTGTTAAGGCAATGCAAGGTCTCCTAAAAGATGGAAACCCGATTCCC
TCGGCCATCGCGGCCAACTCCGGCATCTACGGAGGTGGAGGTGGATCTGGTGGATCTCCTCCACATATGG
CTTACCCATACGATGTTCCAGATTACGCTCCTCCAAAGCTTGGATCCGAATTCCCGGGTCGACTCGAGCC
CATTGACAAACCTTCAGATTCTCTCAGTATAGGGAACGGTGATAATTCCCAGCAGATATCTAACAGTGAT
ACGCCTTCACCACCACCTGGTTTGTCAAAATCCAATCCAGTCATCCCCATCAGTTCATCCAATCACAGTG
CACGGTCCCCTTTTGAAGGGGCAGTAACAGAGTCACAGTCGTTATTCTCAGACAATTTTCGCCATCCCAA
CCCTATCCCAAGTGGGCTTCCTCCTTTCCCCAGCTCCCCACAGACATCCAGTGACTGGCCTACAGCACCA
GAACCACAGAGCCTCTTCACATCAGAAACAATCCCAGTATCATCCTCTACAGACTGGCAAGCAGCTTTTG
GCTTTGGTTCTTCTAAACAACCACCTTCCCTTTCGCCCACATCTCTTCAGAACTCCTCTTCACACACTAC
AACCGCCAAAGGTCCAGGCTCTGGATTCCTGCATCCTGCTGCAGCTACAAATGCCAATTCTCTCAATAGT
ACCTTTTCAGTCTTGCCCCAGAGGTTCCCTCAATTTCAGCAGCACCGAGCGGTTTATAATTCATTCAGTT
TTCCAGGCCAGGCAGCCCGCTATCCTTGGATGGCCTTTCCACGCAATAGCATCATGCACTTGAACCACAC
AGCAAACCCCACCTCAAATAGTAATTTCTTGGACTTGAATCTCCCGCCACAGCACAACACAGGTCTGGGA
GGGATCCCTGTAGCAGGGGAAGAAGAGGTGAAGGTTTCGACCATGCCACTGTCAACCTCTTCCCATTCAT
TACAACAAGGACAGCAGCCTACAAGTCTCCACACTACTGTGGCCTAAGCGGCCGCCTAGAGGGCCCTATT
CTATAGTGTCACCTAAATGCTAGAGCTCGCTGATCAGCCTCGACTGTGCCTTCTAGTTGCCAGCCATCTG
TTGTTTGCCCCTCCCCCGTGCCTTCCTTGACCCTGGAAGGTGCCACTCCCACTGTCCTTTCCTAATAAAA
TGAGGAAATTGCATCGCATTGTCTGAGTAGGTGTCATTCTATTCTGGGGGGTGGGGTGGGGCAGGACAGC
AAGGGGGAGGATTGGGAAGACAATAGCAGGCATGCTGGGGATGCGGTGGGCTCTATGGCTTCTGAGGCGG
AAAGAACCAGCTGGGGCTCTAGGGGGTATCCCC
[124 nt withheld, positions 2554-2677]
C
[91 nt withheld, positions 2679-2769]
A
[49 nt withheld, positions 2771-2819]
CCTTTGACGTTGGAGTCCACGTTCTTT
[37 nt withheld, positions 2847-2883]
ACCCTATCTCGGTCTATTCTTTTGATTTATAAGGGATTTTGCCGATTTCGGCCTATTGGTTAAAAAATGA
GCTGATTTAACAAAAATTTAACGCGAATTAATTCTGTGGAATGTGTGTCAGTTAGGGTGTGGAAAGTCCC
CAGGCTCCCCAGCAGGCAGAAGTATGCAAAGCATGCATCTCAATTAGTCAGCAACCAGGTGTGGAAAGTC
CCCAGGCTCCCCAGCAGGCAGAAGTATGCAAAGCATGCATCTCAATTAGTCAGCAACCATAGTCCCGCCC
CTAACTCCGCCCATCCCGCCCCTAACTCCGCCCAGTTCCGCCCATTCTCCGCCCCATGGCTGACTAATTT
TTTTTATTTATGCAGAGGCCGAGGCCGCCTCTGCCTCTGAGCTATTCCAGAAGTAGTGAGGAGGCTTTTT
TGGAGGCCTAGGCTTTTGCAAAAAGCTCCCGGGAGCTTGTATATCCATTTTCGGATCTGATCAAGAGACA
GGATGAGGATCGTTTCGCATGATTGAACAAGATGGATTGCACGCAGGTTCTCCGGCCGCTTGGGTGGAGA
GGCTATTCGGCTATGACTGGGCACAACAGACAATCGGCTGCTCTGATGCCGCCGTGTTCCGGCTGTCAGC
GCAGGGGCGCCCGGTTCTTTTTGTCAAGACCGACCTGTCCGGTGCCCTGAATGAACTGCAGGACGAGGCA
GCGCGGCTATCGTGGCTGGCCACGACGGGCGTTCCTTGCGCAGCTGTGCTCGACGTTGTCACTGAAGCGG
GAAGGGACTGGCTGCTATTGGGCGAAGTGCCGGGGCAGGATCTCCTGTCATCTCACCTTGCTCCTGCCGA
GAAAGTATCCATCATGGCTGATGCAATGCGGCGGCTGCATACGCTTGATCCGGCTACCTGCCCATTCGAC
CACCAAGCGAAACATCGCATCGAGCGAGCACGTACTCGGATGGAAGCCGGTCTTGTCGATCAGGATGATC
TGGACGAAGAGCATCAGGGGCTCGCGCCAGCCGAACTGTTCGCCAGGCTCAAGGCGCGCATGCCCGACGG
CGAGGATCTCGTCGTGACCCATGGCGATGCCTGCTTGCCGAATATCATGGTGGAAAATGGCCGCTTTTCT
GGATTCATCGACTGTGGCCGGCTGGGTGTGGCGGACCGCTATCAGGACATAGCGTTGGCTACCCGTGATA
TTGCTGAAGAGCTTGGCGGCGAATGGGCTGACCGCTTCCTCGTGCTTTACGGTATCGCCGCTCCCGATTC
GCAGCGCATCGCCTTCTATCGCCTTCTTGACGAGTTCTTCTGAGCGGGACTCTGGGGTTCGAAATGACCG
ACCAAGCGACGCCCAACCTGCCATCACGAGATTTCGATTCCACCGCCGCCTTCTATGAAAGGTTGGGCTT
CGGAATCGTTTTCCGGGACGCCGGCTGGATGATCCTCCAGCGCGGGGATCTCATGCTGGAGTTCTTCGCC
CACCCCAACTTGTTTATTGCAGCTTATAATGGTTACAAATAAAGCAATAGCATCACAAATTTCACAAATA
AAGCATTTTTTTCACTGCATTCTAGTTGTGGTTTGTCCAAACTCATCAATGTATCTTATCATGTCTGTAT
ACCGTCGACCTCTAGCTAGAGCTTGGCGTAATCATGGTCATAGCTGTTTCCTGTGTGAAATTGTTATCCG
CTCACAATTCCACACAACATACGAGCCGGAAGCATAAAGTGTAAAGCCTGGGGTGCCTAATGAGTGAGCT
AACTCACATTAATTGCGTTGCGCTCACTGCCCGCTTTCCAGTCGGGAAACCTGTCGTGCCAGCTGCATTA
ATGAATCGGCCAACGCGCGGGGAGAGGCGGTTTGCGTATTGGGCGCTCTTCCGCTTCCTCGCTCACTGAC
TCGCTGCGCTCGGTCGTTCGGCTGCGGCGAGCGGTATCAGCTCACTCAAAGGCGGTAATACGGTTATCCA
CAGAATCAGGGGATAACGCAGGAAAGAACATGTGAGCAAAAGGCCAGCAAAAGGCCAGGAACCGTAAAAA
GGCCGCGTTGCTGGCGTTTTTCCATAGGCTCCGCCCCCCTGACGAGCATCACAAAAATCGACGCTCAAGT
CAGAGGTGGCGAAACCCGACAGGACTATAAAGATACCAGGCGTTTCCCCCTGGAAGCTCCCTCGTGCGCT
CTCCTGTTCCGACCCTGCCGCTTACCGGATACCTGTCCGCCTTTCTCCCTTCGGGAAGCGTGGCGCTTTC
TCATAGCTCACGCTGTAGGTATCTCAGTTCGGTGTAGGTCGTTCGCTCCAAGCTGGGCTGTGTGCACGAA
CCCCCCGTTCAGCCCGACCGCTGCGCCTTATCCGGTAACTATCGTCTTGAGTCCAACCCGGTAAGACACG
ACTTATCGCCACTGGCAGCAGCCACTGGTAACAGGATTAGCAGAGCGAGGTATGTAGGCGGTGCTACAGA
GTTCTTGAAGTGGTGGCCTAACTACGGCTACACTAGAAGAACAGTATTTGGTATCTGCGCTCTGCTGAAG
CCAGTTACCTTCGGAAAAAGAGTTGGTAGCTCTTGATCCGGCAAACAAACCACCGCTGGTAGCGGTTTTT
TTGTTTGCAAGCAGCAGATTACGCGCAGAAAAAAAGGATCTCAAGAAGATCCTTTGATCTTTTCTACGGG
GTCTGACGCTCAGTGGAACGAAAACTCACGTTAAGGGATTTTGGTCATGAGATTATCAAAAAGGATCTTC
ACCTAGATCCTTTTAAATTAAAAATGAAGTTTTAAATCAATCTAAAGTATATATGAGTAAACTTGGTCTG
ACAGTTACCAATGCTTAATCAGTGAGGCACCTATCTCAGCGATCTGTCTATTTCGTTCATCCATAGTTGC
CTGACTCCCCGTCGTGTAGATAACTACGATACGGGAGGGCTTACCATCTGGCCCCAGTGCTGCAATGATA
CCGCGAGACCCACGCTCACCGGCTCCAGATTTATCAGCAATAAACCAGCCAGCCGGAAGGGCCGAGCGCA
GAAGTGGTCCTGCAACTTTATCCGCCTCCATCCAGTCTATTAATTGTTGCCGGGAAGCTAGAGTAAGTAG
TTCGCCAGTTAATAGTTTGCGCAACGTTGTTGCCATTGCTACAGGCATCGTGGTGTCACGCTCGTCGTTT
GGTATGGCTTCATTCAGCTCCGGTTCCCAACGATCAAGGCGAGTTACATGATCCCCCATGTTGTGCAAAA
AAGCGGTTAGCTCCTTCGGTCCTCCGATCGTTGTCAGAAGTAAGTTGGCCGCAGTGTTATCACTCATGGT
TATGGCAGCACTGCATAATTCTCTTACTGTCATGCCATCCGTAAGATGCTTTTCTGTGACTGGTGAGTAC
TCAACCAAGTCATTCTGAGAATAGTGTATGCGGCGACCGAGTTGCTCTTGCCCGGCGTCAATACGGGATA
ATACCGCGCCACATAGCAGAACTTTAAAAGTGCTCATCATTGGAAAACGTTCTTCGGGGCGAAAACTCTC
AAGGATCTTACCGCTGTTGAGATCCAGTTCGATGTAACCCACTCGTGCACCCAACTGATCTTCAGCATCT
TTTACTTTCACCAGCGTTTCTGGGTGAGCAAAAACAGGAAGGCAAAATGCCGCAAAAAAGGGAATAAGGG
CGACACGGAAATGTTGAATACTCATACTCTTCCTTTTTCAATATTATTGAAGCATTTATCAGGGTTATTG
TCTCATGAGCGGATACATATTTGAATGTATTTAGAAAAATAAACAAATAGGGGTTCCGCGCACATTTCCC
CGAAAAGTGCCACCTGACGTC
